>Addgene plasmid #183739 | Ki67∆FHA-mNeonGreen-IRESpuro2 | addgene full sequence | sequence record 367957 | Addgene NGS Result
CGCGTTACATAACTTACGGTAAATGGCCCGCCTGGCTGACCGCCCAACGACCCCCGCCCATTGACGTCAA
TAATGACGTATGTTCCCATAGTAACGCCAATAGGGACTTTCCATTGACGTCAATGGGTGGAGTATTTACG
GTAAACTGCCCACTTGGCAGTACATCAAGTGTATCATATGCCAAGTACGCCCCCTATTGACGTCAATGAC
GGTAAATGGCCCGCCTGGCATTATGCCCAGTACATGACCTTATGGGACTTTCCTACTTGGCAGTACATCT
ACGTATTAGTCATCGCTATTACCATGGTGATGCGGTTTTGGCAGTACATCAATGGGCGTGGATAGCGGTT
TGACTCACGGGGATTTCCAAGTCTCCACCCCATTGACGTCAATGGGAGTTTGTTTTGGCACCAAAATCAA
CGGGACTTTCCAAAATGTCGTAACAACTCCGCCCCATTGACGCAAATGGGCGGTAGGCGTGTACGGTGGG
AGGTCTATATAAGCAGAGCTGGTTTAGTGAACCGTCAGATCCGCTAGCGCTACCGGACTCAGATCTCGAG
CTCAAGCTTCGAAATGGAGAAAGCTCAAGATTCCAAGGCCTATTCAAAAATCACTGAAGGAAAAGTTTCA
GGAAATCCTCAGGTACATATCAAGAATGTCAAAGAAGACAGTACCGCAGATGACTCAAAAGACAGTGTTG
CTCAGGGAACAACTAATGTTCATTCCTCAGAACATGCTGGACGTAATGGCAGAAATGCAGCTGATCCCAT
TTCTGGGGATTTTAAAGAAATTTCCAGCGTTAAATTAGTGAGCCGTTATGGAGAATTGAAGTCTGTTCCC
ACTACACAATGTCTTGACAATAGCAAAAAAAATGAATCTCCCTTTTGGAAGCTTTATGAGTCAGTGAAGA
AAGAGTTGGATGTAAAATCACAAAAAGAAAATGTCCTACAGTATTGTAGAAAATCTGGATTACAAACTGA
TTACGCAACAGAGAAAGAAAGTGCTGATGGTTTACAGGGGGAGACCCAACTGTTGGTCTCGCGTAAGTCA
AGACCAAAATCTGGTGGGAGCGGCCACGCTGTGGCAGAGCCTGCTTCACCTGAACAAGAGCTTGACCAGA
ACAAGGGGAAGGGAAGAGACGTGGAGTCTGTTCAGACTCCCAGCAAGGCTGTGGGCGCCAGCTTTCCTCT
CTATGAGCCGGCTAAAATGAAGACCCCTGTACAATATTCACAGCAACAAAATTCTCCACAAAAACATAAG
AACAAAGACCTGTATACTACTGGTAGAAGAGAATCTGTGAATCTGGGTAAAAGTGAAGGCTTCAAGGCTG
GTGATAAAACTCTTACTCCCAGGAAGCTTTCAACTAGAAATCGAACACCAGCTAAAGTTGAAGATGCAGC
TGACTCTGCCACTAAGCCAGAAAATCTCTCTTCCAAAACCAGAGGAAGTATTCCTACAGATGTGGAAGTT
CTGCCTACGGAAACTGAAATTCACAATGAGCCATTTTTAACTCTGTGGCTCACTCAAGTTGAGAGGAAGA
TCCAAAAGGATTCCCTCAGCAAGCCTGAGAAATTGGGCACTACAGCTGGACAGATGTGCTCTGGGTTACC
TGGTCTTAGTTCAGTTGATATCAACAACTTTGGTGATTCCATTAATGAGAGTGAGGGAATACCTTTGAAA
AGAAGGCGTGTGTCCTTTGGTGGGCACCTAAGACCTGAACTATTTGATGAAAACTTGCCTCCTAATACGC
CTCTCAAAAGGGGAGAAGCCCCAACCAAAAGAAAGTCTCTGGTAATGCACACTCCACCTGTCCTGAAGAA
AATCATCAAGGAACAGCCTCAACCATCAGGAAAACAAGAGTCAGGTTCAGAAATCCATGTGGAAGTGAAG
GCACAAAGCTTGGTTATAAGCCCTCCAGCTCCTAGTCCTAGGAAAACTCCAGTTGCCAGTGATCAACGCC
GTAGGTCCTGCAAAACAGCCCCTGCTTCCAGCAGCAAATCTCAGACAGAGGTTCCTAAGAGAGGAGGGAG
AAAGAGTGGCAACCTGCCTTCAAAGAGAGTGTCTATCAGCCGAAGTCAACATGATATTTTACAGATGATA
TGTTCCAAAAGAAGAAGTGGTGCTTCGGAAGCAAATCTGATTGTTGCAAAATCATGGGCAGATGTAGTAA
AACTTGGTGCAAAACAAACACAAACTAAAGTCATAAAACATGGTCCTCAAAGGTCAATGAACAAAAGGCA
AAGAAGACCTGCTACTCCAAAGAAGCCTGTGGGCGAAGTTCACAGTCAATTTAGTACAGGCCACGCAAAC
TCTCCTTGTACCATAATAATAGGGAAAGCTCATACTGAAAAAGTACATGTGCCTGCTCGACCCTACAGAG
TGCTCAACAACTTCATTTCCAACCAAAAAATGGACTTTAAGGAAGATCTTTCAGGAATAGCTGAAATGTT
CAAGACCCCAGTGAAGGAGCAACCGCAGTTGACAAGCACATGTCACATCGCTATTTCAAATTCAGAGAAT
TTGCTTGGAAAACAGTTTCAAGGAACTGATTCAGGAGAAGAACCTCTGCTCCCCACCTCAGAGAGTTTTG
GAGGAAATGTGTTCTTCAGTGCACAGAATGCAGCAAAACAGCCATCTGATAAATGCTCTGCAAGCCCTCC
CTTAAGACGGCAGTGTATTAGAGAAAATGGAAACGTAGCAAAAACGCCCAGGAACACCTACAAAATGACT
TCTCTGGAGACAAAAACTTCAGATACTGAGACAGAGCCTTCAAAAACAGTATCCACTGCAAACAGGTCAG
GAAGGTCTACAGAGTTCAGGAATATACAGAAGCTACCTGTGGAAAGTAAGAGTGAAGAAACAAATACAGA
AATTGTTGAGTGCATCCTAAAAAGAGGTCAGAAGGCAACACTACTACAACAAAGGAGAGAAGGAGAGATG
AAGGAAATAGAAAGACCTTTTGAGACATATAAGGAAAATATTGAATTAAAAGAAAACGATGAAAAGATGA
AAGCAATGAAGAGATCAAGAACTTGGGGGCAGAAATGTGCACCAATGTCTGACCTGACAGACCTCAAGAG
CTTGCCTGATACAGAACTCATGAAAGACACGGCACGTGGCCAGAATCTCCTCCAAACCCAAGATCATGCC
AAGGCACCAAAGAGTGAGAAAGGCAAAATCACTAAAATGCCCTGCCAGTCATTACAACCAGAACCAATAA
ACACCCCAACACACACAAAACAACAGTTGAAGGCATCCCTGGGGAAAGTAGGTGTGAAAGAAGAGCTCCT
AGCAGTCGGCAAGTTCACACGGACGTCAGGGGAGACCACGCACACGCACAGAGAGCCAGCAGGAGATGGC
AAGAGCATCAGAACGTTTAAGGAGTCTCCAAAGCAGATCCTGGACCCAGCAGCCCGTGTAACTGGAATGA
AGAAGTGGCCAAGAACGCCTAAGGAAGAGGCCCAGTCACTAGAAGACCTGGCTGGCTTCAAAGAGCTCTT
CCAGACACCAGGTCCCTCTGAGGAATCAATGACTGATGAGAAAACTACCAAAATAGCCTGCAAATCTCCA
CCACCAGAATCAGTGGACACTCCAACAAGCACAAAGCAATGGCCTAAGAGAAGTCTCAGGAAAGCAGATG
TAGAGGAAGAATTCTTAGCACTCAGGAAACTAACACCATCAGCAGGGAAAGCCATGCTTACGCCCAAACC
AGCAGGAGGTGATGAGAAAGACATTAAAGCATTTATGGGAACTCCAGTGCAGAAACTGGACCTGGCAGGA
ACTTTACCTGGCAGCAAAAGACAGCTACAGACTCCTAAGGAAAAGGCCCAGGCTCTAGAAGACCTGGCTG
GCTTTAAAGAGCTCTTCCAGACTCCTGGTCACACCGAGGAATTAGTGGCTGCTGGTAAAACCACTAAAAT
ACCCTGCGACTCTCCACAGTCAGACCCAGTGGACACCCCAACAAGCACAAAGCAACGACCCAAGAGAAGT
ATCAGGAAAGCAGATGTAGAGGGAGAACTCTTAGCGTGCAGGAATCTAATGCCATCAGCAGGCAAAGCCA
TGCACACGCCTAAACCATCAGTAGGTGAAGAGAAAGACATCATCATATTTGTGGGAACTCCAGTGCAGAA
ACTGGACCTGACAGAGAACTTAACCGGCAGCAAGAGACGGCCACAAACTCCTAAGGAAGAGGCCCAGGCT
CTGGAAGACCTGACTGGCTTTAAAGAGCTCTTCCAGACCCCTGGTCATACTGAAGAAGCAGTGGCTGCTG
GCAAAACTACTAAAATGCCCTGCGAATCTTCTCCACCAGAATCAGCAGACACCCCAACAAGCACAAGAAG
GCAGCCCAAGACACCTTTGGAGAAAAGGGACGTACAGAAGGAGCTCTCAGCCCTGAAGAAGCTCACACAG
ACATCAGGGGAAACCACACACACAGATAAAGTACCAGGAGGTGAGGATAAAAGCATCAACGCGTTTAGGG
AAACTGCAAAACAGAAACTGGACCCAGCAGCAAGTGTAACTGGTAGCAAGAGGCACCCAAAAACTAAGGA
AAAGGCCCAACCCCTAGAAGACCTGGCTGGCTTGAAAGAGCTCTTCCAGACACCAGTATGCACTGACAAG
CCCACGACTCACGAGAAAACTACCAAAATAGCCTGCAGATCACAACCAGACCCAGTGGACACACCAACAA
GCTCCAAGCCACAGTCCAAGAGAAGTCTCAGGAAAGTGGACGTAGAAGAAGAATTCTTCGCACTCAGGAA
ACGAACACCATCAGCAGGCAAAGCCATGCACACACCCAAACCAGCAGTAAGTGGTGAGAAAAACATCTAC
GCATTTATGGGAACTCCAGTGCAGAAACTGGACCTGACAGAGAACTTAACTGGCAGCAAGAGACGGCTAC
AAACTCCTAAGGAAAAGGCCCAGGCTCTAGAAGACCTGGCTGGCTTTAAAGAGCTCTTCCAGACACGAGG
TCACACTGAGGAATCAATGACTAACGATAAAACTGCCAAAGTAGCCTGCAAATCTTCACAACCAGACCCA
GACAAAAACCCAGCAAGCTCCAAGCGACGGCTCAAGACATCCCTGGGGAAAGTGGGCGTGAAAGAAGAGC
TCCTAGCAGTTGGCAAGCTCACACAGACATCAGGAGAGACTACACACACACACACAGAGCCAACAGGAGA
TGGTAAGAGCATGAAAGCATTTATGGAGTCTCCAAAGCAGATCTTAGACTCAGCAGCAAGTCTAACTGGC
AGCAAGAGGCAGCTGAGAACTCCTAAGGGAAAGTCTGAAGTCCCTGAAGACCTGGCCGGCTTCATCGAGC
TCTTCCAGACACCAAGTCACACTAAGGAATCAATGACTAATGAAAAAACTACCAAAGTATCCTACAGAGC
TTCACAGCCAGACCTAGTGGACACCCCAACAAGCTCCAAGCCACAGCCCAAGAGAAGTCTCAGGAAAGCA
GACACTGAAGAAGAATTTTTAGCATTTAGGAAACAAACGCCATCAGCAGGCAAAGCCATGCACACACCCA
AACCAGCAGTAGGTGAAGAGAAAGACATCAACACGTTTTTGGGAACTCCAGTGCAGAAACTGGACCAGCC
AGGAAATTTACCTGGCAGCAATAGACGGCTACAAACTCGTAAGGAAAAGGCCCAGGCTCTAGAAGAACTG
ACTGGCTTCAGAGAGCTTTTCCAGACACCATGCACTGATAACCCCACGACTGATGAGAAAACTACCAAAA
AAATACTCTGCAAATCTCCGCAATCAGACCCAGCGGACACCCCAACAAACACAAAGCAACGGCCCAAGAG
AAGCCTCAAGAAAGCAGACGTAGAGGAAGAATTTTTAGCATTCAGGAAACTAACACCATCAGCAGGCAAA
GCCATGCACACGCCTAAAGCAGCAGTAGGTGAAGAGAAAGACATCAACACATTTGTGGGGACTCCAGTGG
AGAAACTGGACCTGCTAGGAAATTTACCTGGCAGCAAGAGACGGCCACAAACTCCTAAAGAAAAGGCCAA
GGCTCTAGAAGATCTGGCTGGCTTCAAAGAGCTCTTCCAGACACCAGGTCACACTGAGGAATCAATGACC
GATGACAAAATCACAGAAGTATCCTGCAAATCTCCACAACCAGACCCAGTCAAAACCCCAACAAGCTCCA
AGCAACGACTCAAGATATCCTTGGGGAAAGTAGGTGTGAAAGAAGAGGTCCTACCAGTCGGCAAGCTCAC
ACAGACGTCAGGGAAGACCACACAGACACACAGAGAGACAGCAGGAGATGGAAAGAGCATCAAAGCGTTT
AAGGAATCTGCAAAGCAGATGCTGGACCCAGCAAACTATGGAACTGGGATGGAGAGGTGGCCAAGAACAC
CTAAGGAAGAGGCCCAATCACTAGAAGACCTGGCCGGCTTCAAAGAGCTCTTCCAGACACCAGACCACAC
TGAGGAATCAACAACTGATGACAAAACTACCAAAATAGCCTGCAAATCTCCACCACCAGAATCAATGGAC
ACTCCAACAAGCACAAGGAGGCGGCCCAAAACACCTTTGGGGAAAAGGGATATAGTGGAAGAGCTCTCAG
CCCTGAAGCAGCTCACACAGACCACACACACAGACAAAGTACCAGGAGATGAGGATAAAGGCATCAACGT
GTTCAGGGAAACTGCAAAACAGAAACTGGACCCAGCAGCAAGTGTAACTGGTAGCAAGAGGCAGCCAAGA
ACTCCTAAGGGAAAAGCCCAACCCCTAGAAGACTTGGCTGGCTTGAAAGAGCTCTTCCAGACACCAATAT
GCACTGACAAGCCCACGACTCATGAGAAAACTACCAAAATAGCCTGCAGATCTCCACAACCAGACCCAGT
GGGTACCCCAACAATCTTCAAGCCACAGTCCAAGAGAAGTCTCAGGAAAGCAGACGTAGAGGAAGAATCC
TTAGCACTCAGGAAACGAACACCATCAGTAGGGAAAGCTATGGACACACCCAAACCAGCAGGAGGTGATG
AGAAAGACATGAAAGCATTTATGGGAACTCCAGTGCAGAAATTGGACCTGCCAGGAAATTTACCTGGCAG
CAAAAGATGGCCACAAACTCCTAAGGAAAAGGCCCAGGCTCTAGAAGACCTGGCTGGCTTCAAAGAGCTC
TTCCAGACACCAGGCACTGACAAGCCCACGACTGATGAGAAAACTACCAAAATAGCCTGCAAATCTCCAC
AACCAGACCCAGTGGACACCCCAGCAAGCACAAAGCAACGGCCCAAGAGAAACCTCAGGAAAGCAGACGT
AGAGGAAGAATTTTTAGCACTCAGGAAACGAACACCATCAGCAGGCAAAGCCATGGACACACCAAAACCA
GCAGTAAGTGATGAGAAAAATATCAACACATTTGTGGAAACTCCAGTGCAGAAACTGGACCTGCTAGGAA
ATTTACCTGGCAGCAAGAGACAGCCACAGACTCCTAAGGAAAAGGCTGAGGCTCTAGAGGACCTGGTTGG
CTTCAAAGAACTCTTCCAGACACCAGGTCACACTGAGGAATCAATGACTGATGACAAAATCACAGAAGTA
TCCTGTAAATCTCCACAGCCAGAGTCATTCAAAACCTCAAGAAGCTCCAAGCAAAGGCTCAAGATACCCC
TGGTGAAAGTGGACATGAAAGAAGAGCCCCTAGCAGTCAGCAAGCTCACACGGACATCAGGGGAGACTAC
GCAAACACACACAGAGCCAACAGGAGATAGTAAGAGCATCAAAGCGTTTAAGGAGTCTCCAAAGCAGATC
CTGGACCCAGCAGCAAGTGTAACTGGTAGCAGGAGGCAGCTGAGAACTCGTAAGGAAAAGGCCCGTGCTC
TAGAAGACCTGGTTGACTTCAAAGAGCTCTTCTCAGCACCAGGTCACACTGAAGAGTCAATGACTATTGA
CAAAAACACAAAAATTCCCTGCAAATCTCCCCCACCAGAACTAACAGACACTGCCACGAGCACAAAGAGA
TGCCCCAAGACACGTCCCAGGAAAGAAGTAAAAGAGGAGCTCTCAGCAGTTGAGAGGCTCACGCAAACAT
CAGGGCAAAGCACACACACACACAAAGAACCAGCAAGCGGTGATGAGGGCATCAAAGTATTGAAGCAACG
TGCAAAGAAGAAACCAAACCCAGTAGAAGAGGAACCCAGCAGGAGAAGGCCAAGAGCACCTAAGGAAAAG
GCCCAACCCCTGGAAGACCTGGCCGGCTTCACAGAGCTCTCTGAAACATCAGGTCACACTCAGGAATCAC
TGACTGCTGGCAAAGCCACTAAAATACCCTGCGAATCTCCCCCACTAGAAGTGGTAGACACCACAGCAAG
CACAAAGAGGCATCTCAGGACACGTGTGCAGAAGGTACAAGTAAAAGAAGAGCCTTCAGCAGTCAAGTTC
ACACAAACATCAGGGGAAACCACGGATGCAGACAAAGAACCAGCAGGTGAAGATAAAGGCATCAAAGCAT
TGAAGGAATCTGCAAAACAGACACCGGCTCCAGCAGCAAGTGTAACTGGCAGCAGGAGACGGCCAAGAGC
ACCCAGGGAAAGTGCCCAAGCCATAGAAGACCTAGCTGGCTTCAAAGACCCAGCAGCAGGTCACACTGAA
GAATCAATGACTGATGACAAAACCACTAAAATACCCTGCAAATCATCACCAGAACTAGAAGACACCGCAA
CAAGCTCAAAGAGACGGCCCAGGACACGTGCCCAGAAAGTAGAAGTGAAGGAGGAGCTGTTAGCAGTTGG
CAAGCTCACACAAACCTCAGGGGAGACCACGCACACCGACAAAGAGCCGGTAGGTGAGGGCAAAGGCACG
AAAGCATTTAAGCAACCTGCAAAGCGGAAGCTGGACGCAGAAGATGTAATTGGCAGCAGGAGACAGCCAA
GAGCACCTAAGGAAAAGGCCCAACCCCTGGAAGATCTGGCCAGCTTCCAAGAGCTCTCTCAAACACCAGG
CCACACTGAGGAACTGGCAAATGGTGCTGCTGATAGCTTTACAAGCGCTCCAAAGCAAACACCTGACAGT
GGAAAACCTCTAAAAATATCCAGAAGAGTTCTTCGGGCCCCTAAAGTAGAACCCGTGGGAGACGTGGTAA
GCACCAGAGACCCTGTAAAATCACAAAGCAAAAGCAACACTTCCCTGCCCCCACTGCCCTTCAAGAGGGG
AGGTGGCAAAGATGGAAGCGTCACGGGAACCAAGAGGTTGCGCTGCATGCCAGCACCAGAGGAAATTGTG
GAGGAGCTGCCAGCCAGCAAGAAGCAGAGGGTTGCTCCCAGGGCAAGAGGCAAATCATCCGAACCCGTGG
TCATCATGAAGAGAAGTTTGAGGACTTCTGCAAAAAGAATTGAACCTGCGGAAGAGCTGAACAGCAACGA
CATGAAAACCAACAAAGAGGAACACAAATTACAAGACTCGGTCCCTGAAAATAAGGGAATATCCCTGCGC
TCCAGACGCCAAAATAAGACTGAGGCAGAACAGCAAATAACTGAGGTCTTTGTATTAGCAGAAAGAATAG
AAATAAACAGAAATGAAAAGAAGCCCATGAAGACCTCCCCAGAGATGGACATTCAGAATCCAGATGATGG
AGCCCGGAAACCCATACCTAGAGACAAAGTCACTGAGAACAAAAGGTGCTTGAGGTCTGCTAGACAGAAT
GAGAGCTCCCAGCCTAAGGTGGCAGAGGAGAGCGGAGGGCAGAAGAGTGCGAAGGTTCTCATGCAGAATC
AGAAAGGGAAAGGAGAAGCAGGAAATTCAGACTCCATGTGCCTGAGATCAAGAAAGACAAAAAGCCAGCC
TGCAGCAAGCACTTTGGAGAGCAAATCTGTGCAGAGAGTAACGCGGAGTGTCAAGAGGTGTGCAGAAAAT
CCAAAGAAGGCTGAGGACAATGTGTGTGTCAAGAAAATAAGAACCAGAAGTCATAGGGACAGTGAAGATA
TTTGGGATCCTATGGTGAGCAAGGGCGAGGAGGATAACATGGCCTCTCTCCCAGCGACACATGAGTTACA
CATCTTTGGCTCCATCAACGGTGTGGACTTTGACATGGTGGGTCAGGGCACCGGCAATCCAAATGATGGT
TATGAGGAGTTAAACCTGAAGTCCACCAAGGGTGACCTCCAGTTCTCCCCCTGGATTCTGGTCCCTCATA
TCGGGTATGGCTTCCATCAGTACCTGCCCTACCCTGACGGGATGTCGCCTTTCCAGGCCGCCATGGTAGA
TGGCTCCGGATACCAAGTCCATCGCACAATGCAGTTTGAAGATGGTGCCTCCCTTACTGTTAACTACCGC
TACACCTACGAGGGAAGCCACATCAAAGGAGAGGCCCAGGTGAAGGGGACTGGTTTCCCTGCTGACGGTC
CTGTGATGACCAACTCGCTGACCGCTGCGGACTGGTGCAGGTCGAAGAAGACTTACCCCAACGACAAAAC
CATCATCAGTACCTTTAAGTGGAGTTACACCACTGGAAATGGCAAGCGCTACCGGAGCACTGCGCGGACC
ACCTACACCTTTGCCAAGCCAATGGCGGCTAACTATCTGAAGAACCAGCCGATGTACGTGTTCCGTAAGA
CGGAGCTCAAGCACTCCAAGACCGAGCTCAACTTCAAGGAGTGGCAAAAGGCCTTTACCGATGTGATGGG
CATGGACGAGCTGTACAAGTAAGCGGCCGCATAGATAACTGATCCAGTGTGCTGGAATTAATTCGCTGTC
TGCGAGGGCCAGCTGTTGGGGTGAGTACTCCCTCTCAAAAGCGGGCATGACTTCTGCGCTAAGATTGTCA
GTTTCCAAAAACGAGGAGGATTTGATATTCACCTGGCCCGCGGTGATGCCTTTGAGGGTGGCCGCGTCCA
TCTGGTCAGAAAAGACAATCTTTTTGTTGTCAAGCTTGAGGTGTGGCAGGCTTGAGATCTGGCCATACAC
TTGAGTGACAATGACATCCACTTTGCCTTTCTCTCCACAGGTGTCCACTCCCAGGTCCAACTGCAGGTCG
AGCATGCATCTAGGGCGGCCAATTCCGCCCCTCTCCCCCCCCCCCTCTCCCTCCCCCCCCCCTAACGTTA
CTGGCCGAAGCCGCTTGGAATAAGGCCGGTGTGCGTTTGTCTATATGTTATTTTCCACCATATTGCCGTC
TTTTGGCAATGTGAGGGCCCGGAAACCTGGCCCTGTCTTCTTGACGAGCATTCCTAGGGGTCTTTCCCCT
CTCGCCAAAGGAATGCAAGGTCTGTTGAATGTCGTGAAGGAAGCAGTTCCTCTGGAAGCTTCTTGAAGAC
AAACAACGTCTGTAGCGACCCTTTGCAGGCAGCGGAACCCCCCACCTGGCGACAGGTGCCTCTGCGGCCA
AAAGCCACGTGTATAAGATACACCTGCAAAGGCGGCACAACCCCAGTGCCACGTTGTGAGTTGGATAGTT
GTGGAAAGAGTCAAATGGCTCTCCTCAAGCGTATTCAACAAGGGGCTGAAGGATGCCCAGAAGGTACCCC
ATTGTATGGGATCTGATCTGGGGCCTCGGTGCACATGCTTTACATGTGTTTAGTCGAGGTTAAAAAAACG
TCTAGGCCCCCCGAACCACGGGGACGTGGTTTTCCTTTGAAAAACACGATGATAAGCTTGCCACAACCCA
CAAGGAGACGACCTTCCATGACCGAGTACAAGCCCACGGTGCGCCTCGCCACCCGCGACGACGTCCCCCG
GGCCGTACGCACCCTCGCCGCCGCGTTCGCCGACTACCCCGCCACGCGCCACACCGTCGACCCGGACCGC
CACATCGAGCGGGTCACCGAGCTGCAAGAACTCTTCCTCACGCGCGTCGGGCTCGACATCGGCAAGGTGT
GGGTCGCGGACGACGGCGCCGCGGTGGCGGTCTGGACCACGCCGGAGAGCGTCGAAGCGGGGGCGGTGTT
CGCCGAGATCGGCCCGCGCATGGCCGAGTTGAGCGGTTCCCGGCTGGCCGCGCAGCAACAGATGGAAGGC
CTCCTGGCGCCGCACCGGCCCAAGGAGCCCGCGTGGTTCCTGGCCACCGTCGGCGTCTCGCCCGACCACC
AGGGCAAGGGTCTGGGCAGCGCCGTCGTGCTCCCCGGAGTGGAGGCGGCCGAGCGCGCCGGGGTGCCCGC
CTTCCTGGAGACCTCCGCGCCCCGCAACCTCCCCTTCTACGAGCGGCTCGGCTTCACCGTCACCGCCGAC
GTCGAGGTGCCCGAAGGACCGCGCACCTGGTGCATGACCCGCAAGCCCGGTGCCTGACGCCCGCCCCACG
ACCCGCAGCGCCCGACCGAAAGGAGCGCACGACCCCATGGCTCCGACCGAAGCCACCCGGGGCGGCCCCG
CCGACCCCGCACCCGCCCCCGAGGCCCACCGACTCTAGAGCTCGCTGATCAGCCTCGACTGTGCCTTCTA
GTTGCCAGCCATCTGTTGTTTGCCCCTCCCCCGTGCCTTCCTTGACCCTGGAAGGTGCCACTCCCACTGT
CCTTTCCTAATAAAATGAGGAAATTGCATCGCATTGTCTGAGTAGGTGTCATTCTATTCTGGGGGGTGGG
GTGGGGCAGGACAGCAAGGGGGAGGATTGGGAAGACAATAGCAGGCATGCTGGGGATGCGGTGGGCTCTA
TGGCTTCTGAGGCGGAAAGAACCAGCTGGGGCTCGAGTGCATTCTAGTTGTGGTTTGTCCAAACTCATCA
ATGTATCTTATCATGTCTGTATACCGTCGACCTCTAGCTAGAGCTTGGCGTAATCATGGTCATAGCTGTT
TCCTGTGTGAAATTGTTATCCGCTCACAATTCCACACAACATACGAGCCGGAAGCATAAAGTGTAAAGCC
TGGGGTGCCTAATGAGTGAGCTAACTCACATTAATTGCGTTGCGCTCACTGCCCGCTTTCCAGTCGGGAA
ACCTGTCGTGCCAGCTGCATTAATGAATCGGCCAACGCGCGGGGAGAGGCGGTTTGCGTATTGGGCGCTC
TTCCGCTTCCTCGCTCACTGACTCGCTGCGCTCGGTCGTTCGGCTGCGGCGAGCGGTATCAGCTCACTCA
AAGGCGGTAATACGGTTATCCACAGAATCAGGGGATAACGCAGGAAAGAACATGTGAGCAAAAGGCCAGC
AAAAGGCCAGGAACCGTAAAAAGGCCGCGTTGCTGGCGTTTTTCCATAGGCTCCGCCCCCCTGACGAGCA
TCACAAAAATCGACGCTCAAGTCAGAGGTGGCGAAACCCGACAGGACTATAAAGATACCAGGCGTTTCCC
CCTGGAAGCTCCCTCGTGCGCTCTCCTGTTCCGACCCTGCCGCTTACCGGATACCTGTCCGCCTTTCTCC
CTTCGGGAAGCGTGGCGCTTTCTCATAGCTCACGCTGTAGGTATCTCAGTTCGGTGTAGGTCGTTCGCTC
CAAGCTGGGCTGTGTGCACGAACCCCCCGTTCAGCCCGACCGCTGCGCCTTATCCGGTAACTATCGTCTT
GAGTCCAACCCGGTAAGACACGACTTATCGCCACTGGCAGCAGCCACTGGTAACAGGATTAGCAGAGCGA
GGTATGTAGGCGGTGCTACAGAGTTCTTGAAGTGGTGGCCTAACTACGGCTACACTAGAAGAACAGTATT
TGGTATCTGCGCTCTGCTGAAGCCAGTTACCTTCGGAAAAAGAGTTGGTAGCTCTTGATCCGGCAAACAA
ACCACCGCTGGTAGCGGTGGTTTTTTTGTTTGCAAGCAGCAGATTACGCGCAGAAAAAAAGGATCTCAAG
AAGATCCTTTGATCTTTTCTACGGGGTCTGACGCTCAGTGGAACGAAAACTCACGTTAAGGGATTTTGGT
CATGAGATTATCAAAAAGGATCTTCACCTAGATCCTTTTAAATTAAAAATGAAGTTTTAAATCAATCTAA
AGTATATATGAGTAAACTTGGTCTGACAGTTACCAATGCTTAATCAGTGAGGCACCTATCTCAGCGATCT
GTCTATTTCGTTCATCCATAGTTGCCTGACTCCCCGTCGTGTAGATAACTACGATACGGGAGGGCTTACC
ATCTGGCCCCAGTGCTGCAATGATACCGCGAGACCCACGCTCACCGGCTCCAGATTTATCAGCAATAAAC
CAGCCAGCCGGAAGGGCCGAGCGCAGAAGTGGTCCTGCAACTTTATCCGCCTCCATCCAGTCTATTAATT
GTTGCCGGGAAGCTAGAGTAAGTAGTTCGCCAGTTAATAGTTTGCGCAACGTTGTTGCCATTGCTACAGG
CATCGTGGTGTCACGCTCGTCGTTTGGTATGGCTTCATTCAGCTCCGGTTCCCAACGATCAAGGCGAGTT
ACATGATCCCCCATGTTGTGCAAAAAAGCGGTTAGCTCCTTCGGTCCTCCGATCGTTGTCAGAAGTAAGT
TGGCCGCAGTGTTATCACTCATGGTTATGGCAGCACTGCATAATTCTCTTACTGTCATGCCATCCGTAAG
ATGCTTTTCTGTGACTGGTGAGTACTCAACCAAGTCATTCTGAGAATAGTGTATGCGGCGACCGAGTTGC
TCTTGCCCGGCGTCAATACGGGATAATACCGCGCCACATAGCAGAACTTTAAAAGTGCTCATCATTGGAA
AACGTTCTTCGGGGCGAAAACTCTCAAGGATCTTACCGCTGTTGAGATCCAGTTCGATGTAACCCACTCG
TGCACCCAACTGATCTTCAGCATCTTTTACTTTCACCAGCGTTTCTGGGTGAGCAAAAACAGGAAGGCAA
AATGCCGCAAAAAAGGGAATAAGGGCGACACGGAAATGTTGAATACTCATACTCTTCCTTTTTCAATATT
ATTGAAGCATTTATCAGGGTTATTGTCTCATGAGCGGATACATATTTGAATGTATTTAGAAAAATAAACA
AATAGGGGTTCCGCGCACATTTCCCCGAAAAGTGCCACCTGACGTCGACGGATCGGGAGATCTCCCGATC
CCCTATGGTGCACTCTCAGTACAATCTGCTCTGATGCCGCATAGTTAAGCCAGTATCTGCTCCCTGCTTG
TGTGTTGGAGGTCGCTGAGTAGTGCGCGAGCAAAATTTAAGCTACAACAAGGCAAGGCTTGACCGACAAT
TGCATGAAGAATCTGCTTAGGGTTAGGCGTTTTGCGCTGCTTCGCGATGTACGGGCCAGATATACGCGTT
GACATTGATTATTGACTAGTTATTAATAGTAATCAATTACGGGGTCATTAGTTCATAGCCCATATATGGA
GTTC
Features (pLannotate 1.2.2; 19 found; start..end, strand, type, name):
    307..510     +  promoter       CMV promoter: human cytomegalovirus (CMV) immediate early promoter
    550..9942    +  CDS            MKI67: KI67_HUMAN - Experimental evidence at protein level: Swiss-Prot protein existence level 1. Required to maintain individual mitotic chromosomes dispersed in the cytoplasm following nuclear envelope disassembly (PubMed:27362226). Associates with the surface of the mitotic chromosome, the perichromosomal layer, and covers a substantial fraction of the chromosome surface (PubMed:27362226). Prevents chromosomes from collapsing into a single chromatin mass by forming a steric and electrostatic charge barrier: the protein has a high net electrical charge and acts as a surfactant, dispersing chromosom
   9952..10662   +  CDS            mNeonGreen: bright monomeric yellow-green fluorescent protein derived from LanYFP (Shaner et al., 2013)
  10731..10960   +  intron         chimeric intron: chimera between introns from adenovirus and immunoglobulin heavy chain genes
  11143..11605   +  misc_feature   IRES: internal ribosome entry site (IRES) of the encephalomyocarditis virus (EMCV)
  11638..12237   +  CDS            PuroR: puromycin N-acetyltransferase; pac from Streptomyces alboniger; confers resistance to puromycin
  12287..12352   +  CDS            dmpM (fragment): DMPM_STRAD - Protein inferred from homology: Swiss-Prot protein existence level 3. From Streptomyces alboniger.
  12379..12603   +  polyA_signal   bGH poly(A) signal: bovine growth hormone polyadenylation signal
  12607..12628   +  promoter       SV40 promoter (fragment): SV40 enhancer and early promoter
  12638..12689   +  polyA_signal   SV40 poly(A) signal (fragment): SV40 polyadenylation signal
  12751..12773   -  protein_bind   lac operator (fragment): The lac repressor binds to the lac operator to inhibit transcription in E. coli. This inhibition can be relieved by adding lactose or isopropyl-β-D-thiogalactopyranoside (IPTG). lac repressor encoded by lacI
  12777..12807   -  promoter       lac promoter: promoter for the E. coli lac operon
  12822..12843   -  protein_bind   CAP binding site: CAP binding activates transcription in the presence of cAMP. E. coli catabolite activator protein
  12856..12948   -  CDS            lacI (fragment): lac repressor; lacI; The lac repressor binds to the lac operator to inhibit transcription in E. coli. This inhibition can be relieved by adding lactose or isopropyl-β-D-thiogalactopyranoside (IPTG).
  13131..13719   -  rep_origin     ori: high-copy-number ColE1/pMB1/pBR322/pUC origin of replication
  13890..14750   -  CDS            AmpR: β-lactamase; bla; confers resistance to ampicillin, carbenicillin, and related antibiotics
  14751..14855   -  promoter       AmpR promoter: bla
  14914..14966   -  misc_feature   bom (fragment): basis of mobility region from pBR322
  15121..306     +  enhancer       CMV enhancer (across the origin): human cytomegalovirus immediate early enhancer
