[The description below was written by a language model from this plasmid's Addgene catalogue record and pLannotate feature annotations shown in this document.]
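Description:
Ki67∆FHA-mNeonGreen-IRESpuro2 is a mammalian expression plasmid of about 15.2 kb built on the pIRESpuro2 backbone. It carries human MKI67 with the forkhead-associated (FHA) domain deleted. In bacteria it is maintained through a high-copy ColE1/pUC-type origin and selected with ampicillin via the β-lactamase gene. Remnants of lac regulatory sequences and a pBR322 bom fragment are also annotated in the backbone but have no evident role in the design.

The expression unit is driven by the human cytomegalovirus immediate-early enhancer and promoter. This is followed by the roughly 9.4 kb Ki-67∆FHA coding sequence, cloned between BstBI and BamHI sites and joined at its C terminus to mNeonGreen, a bright monomeric yellow-green fluorescent protein supplied by the backbone. Downstream of the fusion lie a chimeric adenovirus/immunoglobulin intron, an EMCV internal ribosome entry site and the puromycin N-acetyltransferase gene, and the unit ends with the bovine growth hormone polyadenylation signal. Because the fusion protein and the resistance marker are translated from a single bicistronic transcript, puromycin selection enriches for cells that also express the tagged Ki-67 variant, which helps in deriving stable lines.

The stated purpose is simply expression of Ki67∆FHA-mNeonGreen. The associated study concerns Ki-67 acting as a surfactant-like coat that keeps mitotic chromosomes dispersed. A fluorescent truncation of this kind would suit live-cell imaging of localisation and tests of whether the FHA domain is needed for that function, though the record does not describe specific experiments.
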