Addgene plasmid #183739: Ki67∆FHA-mNeonGreen-IRESpuro2
Purpose: Expresses Ki67∆FHA-mNeonGreen
Depositing lab: Daniel Gerlich. Depositing organization: Institut fuer Molekulare Biotechnologie (IMBA). Publication: Ki-67 acts as a biological surfactant to disperse mitotic chromosomes. Cuylen S, Blaukopf C, Politi AZ, Muller-Reichert T, Neumann B, Poser I, Ellenberg J, Hyman AA, Gerlich DW. Nature. 2016 Jun 29;535(7611):308-12. doi: 10.1038/nature18610. PubMed 27362226.
Backbone
  Vector backbone: pIRESpuro2
  Backbone size w/o insert (bp): 5814
  Total vector size (bp): 15180
  Vector type: Mammalian Expression, Bacterial Expression
  Selectable markers: Puromycin
Growth in bacteria
  Bacterial resistance: Ampicillin, 100 μg/mL
  Growth temperature: 37°C
  Growth strain: DH5alpha
  Copy number: Unknown
Gene/Insert
  Gene/Insert name: MKI67_lacking FHA
  Species: H. sapiens (human)
  Insert size (bp): 9366
  Mutation: MKI67(lacking FHA)
  Entrez Gene: MKI67 (a.k.a. KIA, MIB-, MIB-1, PPP1R105)
  Promoter: CMV
  Tag / fusion protein: mNeonGreen (C terminal on backbone)
  Cloning method: Restriction Enzyme; 5′ cloning site BstBI (not destroyed); 3′ cloning site BamHI (not destroyed)
  Sequencing primers: 5′ CAGAGCTGGTTTAGTGAACC; 3′ ATTCCAGCACACTGGATCA
Terms and licenses: Academic/Nonprofit Terms; Industry Terms: Not Available to Industry
How to cite: Ki67∆FHA-mNeonGreen-IRESpuro2 was a gift from Daniel Gerlich (Addgene plasmid # 183739 ; http://n2t.net/addgene:183739 ; RRID:Addgene_183739)
